>Addgene plasmid #122772 | pAC10049_pLX-DEST-IRES-Hygro(1-89)-NpuDnaE(N) | depositor full sequence | sequence record 234274 | pAC10049_pLX-DEST-IRES-Hygro(1-89)-NpuDnaE(N) sequence 10137 bps
CCCGGGGTTATTAATAGTAATCAATTACGGGGTCATTAGTTCATAGCCCATATATGGAGTTCCGCGTTAC
ATAACTTACGGTAAATGGCCCGCCTGGCTGACCGCCCAACGACCCCCGCCCATTGACGTCAATAATGACG
TATGTTCCCATAGTAACGCCAATAGGGACTTTCCATTGACGTCAATGGGTGGAGTATTTACGGTAAACTG
CCCACTTGGCAGTACATCAAGTGTATCATATGCCAAGTACGCCCCCTATTGACGTCAATGACGGTAAATG
GCCCGCCTGGCATTATGCCCAGTACATGACCTTATGGGACTTTCCTACTTGGCAGTACATCTACGTATTA
GTCATCGCTATTACCATGGTGATGCGGTTTTGGCAGTACATCAATGGGCGTGGATAGCGGTTTGACTCAC
GGGGATTTCCAAGTCTCCACCCCATTGACGTCAATGGGAGTTTGTTTTGGCACCAAAATCAACGGGACTT
TCCAAAATGTCGTAACAACTCCGCCCCATTGACGCAAATGGGCGGTAGGCGTGTACGGTGGGAGGTCTAT
ATAAGCAGAGCTCTCTGGCTAACTGTCGGGATCAACAAGTTTGTACAAAAAAGCTGAACGAGAAACGTAA
AATGATATAAATATCAATATATTAAATTAGATTTTGCATAAAAAACAGACTACATAATACTGTAAAACAC
AACATATCCAGTCACTATGGCGGCCGCATTAGGCACCCCAGGCTTTACACTTTATGCTTCCGGCTCGTAT
AATGTGTGGATTTTGAGTTAGGATCCGTCGAGATTTTCAGGAGCTAAGGAAGCTAAAATGGAGAAAAAAA
TCACTGGATATACCACCGTTGATATATCCCAATGGCATCGTAAAGAACATTTTGAGGCATTTCAGTCAGT
TGCTCAATGTACCTATAACCAGACCGTTCAGCTGGATATTACGGCCTTTTTAAAGACCGTAAAGAAAAAT
AAGCACAAGTTTTATCCGGCCTTTATTCACATTCTTGCCCGCCTGATGAATGCTCATCCGGAATTCCGTA
TGGCAATGAAAGACGGTGAGCTGGTGATATGGGATAGTGTTCACCCTTGTTACACCGTTTTCCATGAGCA
AACTGAAACGTTTTCATCGCTCTGGAGTGAATACCACGACGATTTCCGGCAGTTTCTACACATATATTCG
CAAGATGTGGCGTGTTACGGTGAAAACCTGGCCTATTTCCCTAAAGGGTTTATTGAGAATATGTTTTTCG
TCTCAGCCAATCCCTGGGTGAGTTTCACCAGTTTTGATTTAAACGTGGCCAATATGGACAACTTCTTCGC
CCCCGTTTTCACCATGGGCAAATATTATACGCAAGGCGACAAGGTGCTGATGCCGCTGGCGATTCAGGTT
CATCATGCCGTTTGTGATGGCTTCCATGTCGGCAGAATGCTTAATGAATTACAACAGTACTGCGATGAGT
GGCAGGGCGGGGCGTAAAGATCTGGATCCGGCTTACTAAAAGCCAGATAACAGTATGCGTATTTGCGCGC
TGATTTTTGCGGTATAAGAATATATACTGATATGTATACCCGAAGTATGTCAAAAAGAGGTATGCTATGA
AGCAGCGTATTACAGTGACAGTTGACAGCGACAGCTATCAGTTGCTCAAGGCATATATGATGTCAATATC
TCCGGTCTGGTAAGCACAACCATGCAGAATGAAGCCCGTCGTCTGCGTGCCGAACGCTGGAAAGCGGAAA
ATCAGGAAGGGATGGCTGAGGTCGCCCGGTTTATTGAAATGAACGGCTCTTTTGCTGACGAGAACAGGGG
CTGGTGAAATGCAGTTTAAGGTTTACACCTATAAAAGAGAGAGCCGTTATCGTCTGTTTGTGGATGTACA
GAGTGATATTATTGACACGCCCGGGCGACGGATGGTGATCCCCCTGGCCAGTGCACGTCTGCTGTCAGAT
AAAGTCTCCCGTGAACTTTACCCGGTGGTGCATATCGGGGATGAAAGCTGGCGCATGATGACCACCGATA
TGGCCAGTGTGCCGGTCTCCGTTATCGGGGAAGAAGTGGCTGATCTCAGCCACCGCGAAAATGACATCAA
AAACGCCATTAACCTGATGTTCTGGGGAATATAAATGTCAGGCTCCCTTATACACAGCCAGTCTGCAGGT
CGACCATAGTGACTGGATATGTTGTGTTTTACAGTATTATGTAGTCTGTTTTTTATGCAAAATCTAATTT
AATATATTGATATTTATATCATTTTACGTTTCTCGTTCAGCTTTCTTGTACAAAGTGGTTGGTAAGCCTA
TCCCTAACCCTCTCCTCGGTCTCGATTCTACGTAGTAATGAGCTAGCAGTCTCGAGGTTAACGAATTCCG
CCCCCCCCCTAACGTTACTGGCCGAAGCCGCTTGGAATAAGGCCGGTGTGCGCTTGTCTATATGTTATTT
TCCACCATATTGCCGTCTTTTGGCAATGTGAGGGCCCGGAAACCTGGCCCTGTCTTCTTGACGAGCATTC
CTAGGGGTCTTTCCCCTCTCGCCAAAGGAATGCAAGGTCTGTTGAATGTCGTGAAGGAAGCAGTTCCTCT
GGAAGCTTCTTGAAGACAAACAACGTCTGTAGCGACCCTTTGCAGGCAGCGGAACCCCCCACCTGGCGAC
AGGTGCCCCTGCGGCCAAAAGCCACGTGTATAAGATACACCTGCAAAGGCGGCACAACCCCAGTGCCACG
TTGTGAGTTGGATAGTTGTGGAAAGAGTCAAATGGCTCTCCTCAAGCGTATTCAACAAGGGGCTGAAGGA
TGCCCAGAAGGTACCCCATTGTATGGGATCTGATCTGGGGCCTCGGTGCACATGCTTTACATGTGTTTAG
TCGAGGTTAAAAAAACGTCTAGGCCCCCCGAACCACGGGGACGTGGTTTTCCTTTGAAAAACACGATAAT
ACCATGGCCATGAAAAAGCCTGAACTCACCGCGACGTCTGTCGAGAAGTTTCTGATCGAAAAGTTCGACA
GCGTCTCCGACCTGATGCAGCTCTCGGAGGGCGAAGAATCTCGTGCTTTCAGCTTCGATGTAGGAGGGCG
TGGATATGTCCTGCGGGTAAATAGCTGCGCCGATGGTTTCTACAAAGATCGTTATGTTTATCGGCACTTT
GCATCGGCCGCGCTCCCGATTCCGGAAGTGCTTGACATTGGGGAATTTAGCGAGAGCCTGACCTATTGCC
TTTCATACGAGACCGAGATCCTGACTGTCGAGTACGGATTGCTTCCTATCGGCAAAATCGTGGAGAAGAG
GATTGAATGTACCGTCTATTCAGTCGATAATAATGGGAACATCTACACACAGCCCGTGGCTCAATGGCAC
GACAGAGGAGAGCAGGAAGTTTTTGAATACTGTCTCGAGGACGGATCCCTCATCCGCGCTACTAAAGATC
ATAAGTTTATGACCGTGGACGGCCAGATGCTGCCAATTGACGAAATTTTTGAACGAGAGCTGGATCTGAT
GAGAGTCGACAACCTTCCAAACTGACACCGGTGGCGCGTTAAGTCGACAATCAACCTCTGGATTACAAAA
TTTGTGAAAGATTGACTGGTATTCTTAACTATGTTGCTCCTTTTACGCTATGTGGATACGCTGCTTTAAT
GCCTTTGTATCATGCTATTGCTTCCCGTATGGCTTTCATTTTCTCCTCCTTGTATAAATCCTGGTTGCTG
TCTCTTTATGAGGAGTTGTGGCCCGTTGTCAGGCAACGTGGCGTGGTGTGCACTGTGTTTGCTGACGCAA
CCCCCACTGGTTGGGGCATTGCCACCACCTGTCAGCTCCTTTCCGGGACTTTCGCTTTCCCCCTCCCTAT
TGCCACGGCGGAACTCATCGCCGCCTGCCTTGCCCGCTGCTGGACAGGGGCTCGGCTGTTGGGCACTGAC
AATTCCGTGGTGTTGTCGGGGAAATCATCGTCCTTTCCTTGGCTGCTCGCCTGTGTTGCCACCTGGATTC
TGCGCGGGACGTCCTTCTGCTACGTCCCTTCGGCCCTCAATCCAGCGGACCTTCCTTCCCGCGGCCTGCT
GCCGGCTCTGCGGCCTCTTCCGCGTCTTCGCCTTCGCCCTCAGACGAGTCGGATCTCCCTTTGGGCCGCC
TCCCCGCGTCGACTTTAAGACCAATGACTTACAAGGCAGCTGTAGATCTTAGCCACTTTTTAAAAGAAAA
GGGGGGACTGGAAGGGCTAATTCACTCCCAACGAAGACAAGATCTGCTTTTTGCTTGTACTGGGTCTCTC
TGGTTAGACCAGATCTGAGCCTGGGAGCTCTCTGGCTAACTAGGGAACCCACTGCTTAAGCCTCAATAAA
GCTTGCCTTGAGTGCTTCAAGTAGTGTGTGCCCGTCTGTTGTGTGACTCTGGTAACTAGAGATCCCTCAG
ACCCTTTTAGTCAGTGTGGAAAATCTCTAGCAGTACGTATAGTAGTTCATGTCATCTTATTATTCAGTAT
TTATAACTTGCAAAGAAATGAATATCAGAGAGTGAGAGGAACTTGTTTATTGCAGCTTATAATGGTTACA
AATAAAGCAATAGCATCACAAATTTCACAAATAAAGCATTTTTTTCACTGCATTCTAGTTGTGGTTTGTC
CAAACTCATCAATGTATCTTATCATGTCTGGCTCTAGCTATCCCGCCCCTAACTCCGCCCATCCCGCCCC
TAACTCCGCCCAGTTCCGCCCATTCTCCGCCCCATGGCTGACTAATTTTTTTTATTTATGCAGAGGCCGA
GGCCGCCTCGGCCTCTGAGCTATTCCAGAAGTAGTGAGGAGGCTTTTTTGGAGGCCTAGGGACGTACCCA
ATTCGCCCTATAGTGAGTCGTATTACGCGCGCTCACTGGCCGTCGTTTTACAACGTCGTGACTGGGAAAA
CCCTGGCGTTACCCAACTTAATCGCCTTGCAGCACATCCCCCTTTCGCCAGCTGGCGTAATAGCGAAGAG
GCCCGCACCGATCGCCCTTCCCAACAGTTGCGCAGCCTGAATGGCGAATGGG
[124 nt withheld, positions 5023-5146]
C
[91 nt withheld, positions 5148-5238]
A
[49 nt withheld, positions 5240-5288]
CCTTTGACGTTGGAGTCCACGTTCTTT
[37 nt withheld, positions 5316-5352]
ACCCTATCTCGGTCTATTCTTTTGATTTATAAGGGATTTTGCCGATTTCGGCCTATTGGTTAAAAAATGA
GCTGATTTAACAAAAATTTAACGCGAATTTTAACAAAATATTAACGCTTACAATTTAGGTGGCACTTTTC
GGGGAAATGTGCGCGGAACCCCTATTTGTTTATTTTTCTAAATACATTCAAATATGTATCCGCTCATGAG
ACAATAACCCTGATAAATGCTTCAATAATATTGAAAAAGGAAGAGTATGAGTATTCAACATTTCCGTGTC
GCCCTTATTCCCTTTTTTGCGGCATTTTGCCTTCCTGTTTTTGCTCACCCAGAAACGCTGGTGAAAGTAA
AAGATGCTGAAGATCAGTTGGGTGCACGAGTGGGTTACATCGAACTGGATCTCAACAGCGGTAAGATCCT
TGAGAGTTTTCGCCCCGAAGAACGTTTTCCAATGATGAGCACTTTTAAAGTTCTGCTATGTGGCGCGGTA
TTATCCCGTATTGACGCCGGGCAAGAGCAACTCGGTCGCCGCATACACTATTCTCAGAATGACTTGGTTG
AGTACTCACCAGTCACAGAAAAGCATCTTACGGATGGCATGACAGTAAGAGAATTATGCAGTGCTGCCAT
AACCATGAGTGATAACACTGCGGCCAACTTACTTCTGACAACGATCGGAGGACCGAAGGAGCTAACCGCT
TTTTTGCACAACATGGGGGATCATGTAACTCGCCTTGATCGTTGGGAACCGGAGCTGAATGAAGCCATAC
CAAACGACGAGCGTGACACCACGATGCCTGTAGCAATGGCAACAACGTTGCGCAAACTATTAACTGGCGA
ACTACTTACTCTAGCTTCCCGGCAACAATTAATAGACTGGATGGAGGCGGATAAAGTTGCAGGACCACTT
CTGCGCTCGGCCCTTCCGGCTGGCTGGTTTATTGCTGATAAATCTGGAGCCGGTGAGCGTGGGTCTCGCG
GTATCATTGCAGCACTGGGGCCAGATGGTAAGCCCTCCCGTATCGTAGTTATCTACACGACGGGGAGTCA
GGCAACTATGGATGAACGAAATAGACAGATCGCTGAGATAGGTGCCTCACTGATTAAGCATTGGTAACTG
TCAGACCAAGTTTACTCATATATACTTTAGATTGATTTAAAACTTCATTTTTAATTTAAAAGGATCTAGG
TGAAGATCCTTTTTGATAATCTCATGACCAAAATCCCTTAACGTGAGTTTTCGTTCCACTGAGCGTCAGA
CCCCGTAGAAAAGATCAAAGGATCTTCTTGAGATCCTTTTTTTCTGCGCGTAATCTGCTGCTTGCAAACA
AAAAAACCACCGCTACCAGCGGTGGTTTGTTTGCCGGATCAAGAGCTACCAACTCTTTTTCCGAAGGTAA
CTGGCTTCAGCAGAGCGCAGATACCAAATACTGTTCTTCTAGTGTAGCCGTAGTTAGGCCACCACTTCAA
GAACTCTGTAGCACCGCCTACATACCTCGCTCTGCTAATCCTGTTACCAGTGGCTGCTGCCAGTGGCGAT
AAGTCGTGTCTTACCGGGTTGGACTCAAGACGATAGTTACCGGATAAGGCGCAGCGGTCGGGCTGAACGG
GGGGTTCGTGCACACAGCCCAGCTTGGAGCGAACGACCTACACCGAACTGAGATACCTACAGCGTGAGCT
ATGAGAAAGCGCCACGCTTCCCGAAGGGAGAAAGGCGGACAGGTATCCGGTAAGCGGCAGGGTCGGAACA
GGAGAGCGCACGAGGGAGCTTCCAGGGGGAAACGCCTGGTATCTTTATAGTCCTGTCGGGTTTCGCCACC
TCTGACTTGAGCGTCGATTTTTGTGATGCTCGTCAGGGGGGCGGAGCCTATGGAAAAACGCCAGCAACGC
GGCCTTTTTACGGTTCCTGGCCTTTTGCTGGCCTTTTGCTCACATGTTCTTTCCTGCGTTATCCCCTGAT
TCTGTGGATAACCGTATTACCGCCTTTGAGTGAGCTGATACCGCTCGCCGCAGCCGAACGACCGAGCGCA
GCGAGTCAGTGAGCGAGGAAGCGGAAGAGCGCCCAATACGCAAACCGCCTCTCCCCGCGCGTTGGCCGAT
TCATTAATGCAGCTGGCACGACAGGTTTCCCGACTGGAAAGCGGGCAGTGAGCGCAACGCAATTAATGTG
AGTTAGCTCACTCATTAGGCACCCCAGGCTTTACACTTTATGCTTCCGGCTCGTATGTTGTGTGGAATTG
TGAGCGGATAACAATTTCACACAGGAAACAGCTATGACCATGATTACGCCAAGCGCGCAATTAACCCTCA
CTAAAGGGAACAAAAGCTGGAGCTGCAAGCTTAATGTAGTCTTATGCAATACTCTTGTAGTCTTGCAACA
TGGTAACGATGAGTTAGCAACATGCCTTACAAGGAGAGAAAAAGCACCGTGCATGCCGATTGGTGGAAGT
AAGGTGGTACGATCGTGCCTTATTAGGAAGGCAACAGACGGGTCTGACATGGATTGGACGAACCACTGAA
TTGCCGCATTGCAGAGATATTGTATTTAAGTGCCTAGCTCGATACATAAACGGGTCTCTCTGGTTAGACC
AGATCTGAGCCTGGGAGCTCTCTGGCTAACTAGGGAACCCACTGCTTAAGCCTCAATAAAGCTTGCCTTG
AGTGCTTCAAGTAGTGTGTGCCCGTCTGTTGTGTGACTCTGGTAACTAGAGATCCCTCAGACCCTTTTAG
TCAGTGTGGAAAATCTCTAGCAGTGGCGCCCGAACAGGGACTTGAAAGCGAAAGGGAAACCAGAGGAGCT
CTCTCGACGCAGGACTCGGCTTGCTGAAGCGCGCACGGCAAGAGGCGAGGGGCGGCGACTGGTGAGTACG
CCAAAAATTTTGACTAGCGGAGGCTAGAAGGAGAGAGATGGGTGCGAGAGCGTCAGTATTAAGCGGGGGA
GAATTAGATCGCGATGGGAAAAAATTCGGTTAAGGCCAGGGGGAAAGAAAAAATATAAATTAAAACATAT
AGTATGGGCAAGCAGGGAGCTAGAACGATTCGCAGTTAATCCTGGCCTGTTAGAAACATCAGAAGGCTGT
AGACAAATACTGGGACAGCTACAACCATCCCTTCAGACAGGATCAGAAGAACTTAGATCATTATATAATA
CAGTAGCAACCCTCTATTGTGTGCATCAAAGGATAGAGATAAAAGACACCAAGGAAGCTTTAGACAAGAT
AGAGGAAGAGCAAAACAAAAGTAAGACCACCGCACAGCAAGCGGCCGCTGATCTTCAGACCTGGAGGAGG
AGATATGAGGGACAATTGGAGAAGTGAATTATATAAATATAAAGTAGTAAAAATTGAACCATTAGGAGTA
GCACCCACCAAGGCAAAGAGAAGAGTGGTGCAGAGAGAAAAAAGAGCAGTGGGAATAGGAGCTTTGTTCC
TTGGGTTCTTGGGAGCAGCAGGAAGCACTATGGGCGCAGCGTCAATGACGCTGACGGTACAGGCCAGACA
ATTATTGTCTGGTATAGTGCAGCAGCAGAACAATTTGCTGAGGGCTATTGAGGCGCAACAGCATCTGTTG
CAACTCACAGTCTGGGGCATCAAGCAGCTCCAGGCAAGAATCCTGGCTGTGGAAAGATACCTAAAGGATC
AACAGCTCCTGGGGATTTGGGGTTGCTCTGGAAAACTCATTTGCACCACTGCTGTGCCTTGGAATGCTAG
TTGGAGTAATAAATCTCTGGAACAGATTTGGAATCACACGACCTGGATGGAGTGGGACAGAGAAATTAAC
AATTACACAAGCTTAATACACTCCTTAATTGAAGAATCGCAAAACCAGCAAGAAAAGAATGAACAAGAAT
TATTGGAATTAGATAAATGGGCAAGTTTGTGGAATTGGTTTAACATAACAAATTGGCTGTGGTATATAAA
ATTATTCATAATGATAGTAGGAGGCTTGGTAGGTTTAAGAATAGTTTTTGCTGTACTTTCTATAGTGAAT
AGAGTTAGGCAGGGATATTCACCATTATCGTTTCAGACCCACCTCCCAACCCCGAGGGGACCCTTGCGCC
TTTTCCAAGGCAGCCCTGGGTTTGCGCAGGGACGCGGCTGCTCTGGGCGTGGTTCCGGGAAACGCAGCGG
CGCCGACCCTGGGTCTCGCACATTCTTCACGTCCGTTCGCAGCGTCACCCGGATCTTCGCCGCTACCCTT
GTGGGCCCCCCGGCGACGCTTCCTGCTCCGCCCCTAAGTCGGGAAGGTTCCTTGCGGTTCGCGGCGTGCC
GGACGTGACAAACGGAAGCCGCACGTCTCACTAGTACCCTCGCAGACGGACAGCGCCAGGGAGCAATGGC
AGCGCGCCGACCGCGATGGGCTGTGGCCAATAGCGGCTGCTCAGCAGGGCGCGCCGAGAGCAGCGGCCGG
GAAGGGGCGGTGCGGGAGGCGGGGTGTGGGGCGGTAGTGTGGGCCCTGTTCCTGCCCGCGCGGTGTTCCG
CATTCTGCAAGCCTCCGGAGCGCACGTCGGCAGTCGGCTCCCTCGTTGACCGAATCACCGACCTCTCTCC
CCAGGGGGTACCCAGCTGTCTAGAGAATTCTAGATCTTGAGACAAATGGCAGTATTCATCCACAATTTTA
AAAGAAAAGGGGGGATTGGGGGGTACAGTGCAGGGGAAAGAATAGTAGACATAATAGCAACAGACATACA
AACTAAAGAATTACAAAAACAAATTACAAAAATTCAAAATTTTCGGGTTTATTACAGGGACAGCAGAGAT
CCACTTTGGCGCCGGCTCGAGGGGG
Features (pLannotate 1.2.2; 37 found; start..end, strand, type, name):
     65..368     +  enhancer       CMV enhancer: human cytomegalovirus immediate early enhancer
    369..572     +  promoter       CMV promoter: human cytomegalovirus (CMV) immediate early promoter
    595..719     +  protein_bind   attR1: mutant version of attR; recombination site for the Gateway® LR reaction LR Clonase™
    744..774     +  promoter       lac UV5 promoter: E. coli lac promoter with an "up" mutation
    798..827     +  promoter       cat promoter (fragment): promoter of the E. coli cat gene encoding chloramphenicol acetyltransferase
    828..1487    +  CDS            CmR: chloramphenicol acetyltransferase; cat; confers resistance to chloramphenicol
   1666..1824    +  CDS            ccdA (fragment): CCDA_ECO57 - Also known as H, letA. Experimental evidence at protein level: Swiss-Prot protein existence level 1. Antitoxin component of a type II toxin-antitoxin (TA) system which inhibits the post-segregational killing (PSK) of plasmid-free cells, also referred to as a plasmid addiction system. Binds to and blocks the activity of CcdB; will also remove bound CcdB protein from the CcdB-GyrA complex by forming a CcdA-CcdB complex, a process termed rejuvenation. Functions as a transcriptional corepressor for the ccdAB operon, repression also requires CcdB (By similarity). From Escherichia coli
   1829..2131    +  CDS            ccdB: CCDB_ECOLI - Also known as G, letB, letD. Experimental evidence at protein level: Swiss-Prot protein existence level 1. Toxic component of a type II toxin-antitoxin (TA) system, functioning in plasmid maintainence. Responsible for the post- segregational killing (PSK) of plasmid-free cells, also referred to as a plasmid addiction system. Half-life of over 2 hours. Cell killing by CcdB is accompanied by filamentation, defects in chromosome and plasmid segregation, defects in cell division, formation of anucleate cells, decreased DNA synthesis and plasmid loss. Interferes with the activity of DN
   2175..2299    -  protein_bind   attR2: mutant version of attR; recombination site for the Gateway® LR reaction LR Clonase™
   2301..2342    +  CDS            V5 tag: epitope tag from simian virus 5
   2381..2950    +  misc_feature   IRES2: internal ribosome entry site (IRES) of the encephalomyocarditis virus (EMCV)
   2950..3219    +  CDS            HygR (fragment): aminoglycoside phosphotransferase from E. coli; aph(4)-Ia; confers resistance to hygromycin
   3196..3516    +  CDS            dnaE-N (fragment): DPO3A_SYNY3 - Experimental evidence at protein level: Swiss-Prot protein existence level 1. DNA polymerase III is a complex, multichain enzyme responsible for most of the replicative synthesis in bacteria. This DNA polymerase also exhibits 3' to 5' exonuclease activity. The alpha chain is the DNA polymerase (By similarity). From Synechocystis sp. (strain PCC 6803 / Kazusa).
   3549..4137    +  misc_feature   WPRE: woodchuck hepatitis virus posttranscriptional regulatory element
   4188..4207    +  misc_feature   cPPT/CTS (fragment): central polypurine tract and central termination sequence of HIV-1
   4209..4442    +  LTR            3' LTR (ΔU3): self-inactivating 3' long terminal repeat (LTR) from HIV-1
   4520..4641    +  polyA_signal   SV40 poly(A) signal: SV40 polyadenylation signal
   4681..4816    +  rep_origin     SV40 ori: SV40 origin of replication
   4837..4855    -  promoter       T7 promoter: promoter for bacteriophage T7 RNA polymerase
   4863..5018    +  CDS            lacZα (fragment): LacZα fragment of β-galactosidase; lacZ fragment
   5023..5451    +  rep_origin     f1 ori (sequence partly withheld): f1 bacteriophage origin of replication; arrow indicates direction of (+) strand synthesis
   5504..5608    +  promoter       AmpR promoter: bla
   5609..6469    +  CDS            AmpR: β-lactamase; bla; confers resistance to ampicillin, carbenicillin, and related antibiotics
   6640..7228    +  rep_origin     ori: high-copy-number ColE1/pMB1/pBR322/pUC origin of replication
   7411..7503    +  CDS            lacI (fragment): lac repressor; lacI; The lac repressor binds to the lac operator to inhibit transcription in E. coli. This inhibition can be relieved by adding lactose or isopropyl-β-D-thiogalactopyranoside (IPTG).
   7516..7537    +  protein_bind   CAP binding site: CAP binding activates transcription in the presence of cAMP. E. coli catabolite activator protein
   7552..7582    +  promoter       lac promoter: promoter for the E. coli lac operon
   7590..7606    +  protein_bind   lac operator: The lac repressor binds to the lac operator to inhibit transcription in E. coli. This inhibition can be relieved by adding lactose or isopropyl-β-D-thiogalactopyranoside (IPTG). lac repressor encoded by lacI
   7651..7669    +  promoter       T3 promoter: promoter for bacteriophage T3 RNA polymerase
   7697..7923    +  promoter       RSV promoter: Rous sarcoma virus enhancer/promoter
   7924..8104    +  LTR            5' LTR (truncated): truncated 5' long terminal repeat (LTR) from HIV-1
   8151..8276    +  misc_feature   HIV-1 Ψ: packaging signal of human immunodeficiency virus type 1
   8260..8623    +  CDS            HIV-1 gag (fragment): gag protein from human immunodeficiency virus 1; gag
   8769..9002    +  misc_feature   RRE: The Rev response element (RRE) of HIV-1 allows for Rev-dependent mRNA export from the nucleus to the cytoplasm.
   9379..9405    +  CDS            Rev (fragment): human immunodeficiency virus 1 (HIV-1) Rev protein; rev; enhances nuclear export of unspliced and incompletely spliced viral mRNAs
   9406..9906    +  promoter       hPGK promoter: human phosphoglycerate kinase 1 promoter
   9968..10085   +  misc_feature   cPPT/CTS: central polypurine tract and central termination sequence of HIV-1
