[The description below was written by a language model from this plasmid's Addgene catalogue record and pLannotate feature annotations shown in this document.]
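Description:
pAC10049_pLX-DEST-IRES-Hygro(1-89)-NpuDnaE(N) is a third-generation-style, self-inactivating HIV-1 lentiviral Gateway destination vector for mammalian expression, built on the pLX302 backbone with the puromycin marker removed. The bacterial portion carries a high-copy ColE1/pUC origin, an f1 origin and ampicillin resistance. Because the Gateway cassette also contains a chloramphenicol resistance gene and the ccdB toxin gene, the empty vector is selected on both antibiotics and must be maintained in a ccdB-tolerant strain. The viral framework consists of an RSV promoter fused to a truncated 5' LTR, the Ψ packaging signal with a gag fragment, RRE, cPPT/CTS, WPRE and a ΔU3 3' LTR followed by an SV40 poly(A) signal. An hPGK promoter annotation remains just upstream of the cPPT, apparently left over from the parental puromycin cassette, with no coding sequence annotated directly after it.

The expression unit is driven by the CMV enhancer/promoter. It reads into the attR1–CmR–ccdB–attR2 cassette, which an LR recombination reaction replaces with a gene of interest from an entry clone, placing it upstream of an in-frame-capable V5 epitope tag. An EMCV IRES then allows translation from the same transcript of a synthetic fusion: the first 89 residues of hygromycin phosphotransferase joined to the N-terminal half of the Npu DnaE split intein. This fragment is not expected to confer resistance by itself. In the split selectable marker scheme, a partner vector supplies the complementary intein half fused to the remainder of the hygromycin resistance protein, and protein trans-splicing reconstitutes the full enzyme. Hygromycin selection therefore enriches for cells co-transduced with both vectors, allowing two transgenes to be selected with one drug.
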