Addgene plasmid #122772: pAC10049_pLX-DEST-IRES-Hygro(1-89)-NpuDnaE(N)
Purpose: Plasmid 49:Lentiviral Gateway desination vector encoding Hygro(1-89)-NpuDnaE(N)
Depositing lab: Albert Cheng. Publication: Split Selectable Markers. Jillette N, Du M, Cheng AW. bioRxiv 452979 10.1101/452979.
Backbone
  Vector backbone: pLX302 (Addgene #25896)
  Modifications to backbone: Puromycin removed
  Vector type: Mammalian Expression, Lentiviral ; Gateway Destination
  Selectable markers: Hygro(1-89)-NpuDnaE(N)
Growth in bacteria
  Bacterial resistance: Chloramphenicol and Ampicillin, 25 & 100 μg/mL
  Growth temperature: 30°C
  Growth strain: ccdB Survival
  Copy number: Unknown
Gene/Insert
  Gene/Insert name: Hygro(1-89)-NpuDnaE(N)
  Species: Synthetic
  Cloning method: Ligation Independent Cloning
  Sequencing primers: 5′ TCCTCGGTCTCGATTCTACG; 3′ agcagcgtatccacatagcg
Terms and licenses: Academic/Nonprofit Terms; Industry Terms: Not Available to Industry
Depositor comments: Please visit https://www.biorxiv.org/content/10.1101/452979v2 for BioRxiv preprint.
How to cite: pAC10049_pLX-DEST-IRES-Hygro(1-89)-NpuDnaE(N) was a gift from Albert Cheng (Addgene plasmid # 122772)
